>Addgene plasmid #239070 | pcDNA-mito-GreenPy1High | addgene full sequence | sequence record 476972 | Addgene NGS Result
AAAATTTAAGCTACAACAAGGCAAGGCTTGACCGACAATTGCATGAAGAATCTGCTTAGGGTTAGGCGTT
TTGCGCTGCTTCGCGATGTACGGGCCAGATATACGCGTTGACATTGATTATTGACTAGTTATTAATAGTA
ATCAATTACGGGGTCATTAGTTCATAGCCCATATATGGAGTTCCGCGTTACATAACTTACGGTAAATGGC
CCGCCTGGCTGACCGCCCAACGACCCCCGCCCATTGACGTCAATAATGACGTATGTTCCCATAGTAACGC
CAATAGGGACTTTCCATTGACGTCAATGGGTGGAGTATTTACGGTAAACTGCCCACTTGGCAGTACATCA
AGTGTATCATATGCCAAGTACGCCCCCTATTGACGTCAATGACGGTAAATGGCCCGCCTGGCATTATGCC
CAGTACATGACCTTATGGGACTTTCCTACTTGGCAGTACATCTACGTATTAGTCATCGCTATTACCATGG
TGATGCGGTTTTGGCAGTACATCAATGGGCGTGGATAGCGGTTTGACTCACGGGGATTTCCAAGTCTCCA
CCCCATTGACGTCAATGGGAGTTTGTTTTGGCACCAAAATCAACGGGACTTTCCAAAATGTCGTAACAAC
TCCGCCCCATTGACGCAAATGGGCGGTAGGCGTGTACGGTGGGAGGTCTATATAAGCAGAGCTCTCTGGC
TAACTAGAGAACCCACTGCTTACTGGCTTATCGAAATTAATACGACTCACTATAGGGAGACCCAAGCTGG
CTAGCGTTTAAACGGGCCCTCTAGACTCGAGCATGTCTGTTCTGACTCCTCTGCTGCTCCGGGGTCTCAC
AGGTTCCGCAAGAAGACTCCCCGTGCCTAGGGCCAAAATTCATTCACTGGGGGACCCCATGAGCGTGCTC
ACCCCACTCCTGCTGCGGGGGCTGACCGGCAGCGCTAGGCGGCTGCCAGTCCCCAGGGCCAAGATCCACA
GTCTCGGCGATCCCAAGGATCCAACCATGGTGCAATCTTTTTCCGATCCGCTGGTAGAACTGCTTCCAGA
TCACCCGGAATCCCAATATGACTTGCTCGAAGCGCGCCATGCGCTGGAAGGGATCGCAGCATATTACGCT
GCCTTGCGCAGCACAGATGAAGATAAAGAGAGGATCAGAGAGTTGCATCATGCGATTGGGCTTGCCCAAC
AAAGTGGTGATCTCGATGCCGAAAGTAACGCTGTACTTCAGTATCAAACCGCGGTGACCGAGGCAGCGCA
CAATGTGGTCCTTTTGCACTTGTTGAGATGTATGGAGCCTATGCTCGCACAGAATATCCGACAAAACTTT
GAGCTGCTGTACCGTCATAACGTCTATGTCATGGCCGACAAGCAGAGGAACGGCATCAAGGCGAACTTCA
AGATCCGCCACAACATCGAGGGCGGCGGCGTGCAGCTCGCCTACCACCACCAGCAGAACACCCCCATCGG
CGACGGCCCCGTGCTGCTGCCCGACAACCACTACCTGTGCACCCAGTCCAAACTTTCGAAAGACCCCAAC
GAGAAGCGCGATCACATGGTCCTGCTGGAGTTCGTGACCGCCGCCGGGATCACTCTCGGCATGGACGAGC
TGTACATGGGCGGTACCGGAGGGAGCATGGTGAGCAAGGGCGAGGAGCTGTTCACCGGGGTGGTGCCCAT
CCTGGTCGAGCTGGACGGCGACGTAAACGGCCACAAGTTCAGCGTGTCCGGCGAGGGTGAGGGCGATGCC
ACCTACGGCAAGCTGACCCTGAAGTTCATCTGCACCACCGGCAAGCTGCCCGTGCCCTGGCCCACCCTCG
TGACCACCCTGACCTACGGCGTGCAGTGCTTCGGCCGCTACCCCGACCACATGAAGCAGCACGACTTCTT
CAAGTCCGCCATGCCCGAAGGCTACATCCAGGAGCGCACCATCTTCTTCGAGGACGACGGCAACTACAAG
ACCCGCGCCGAGGTGAAGTTCGAGGGCGACACCCTGGTGAGCCGCATCGAGCTGAAGGGCATCGACTTCA
AGGAGGACGGCAACATCCTGGGGCATAAGCTGGAGTACAACTCGTGGCGACGAGAGATGCTGCCGCTCGT
GTCTTCCCATCGCACTCGCATATTTGAAGCTATTATGGCAGGAAAACCGGAGGAAGCCAGGGAAGCGTCC
CATAAACACTTGGCCTTTATTGAGGAAATCCTGCTGGACCGGTCAAGGGAGGAATCACGCCGCGAACGCT
CATTGAGACGGCTGGAGCAAAGAAAGAATTGAAAGCTTAAGTTTAAACCGCTGATCAGCCTCGACTGTGC
CTTCTAGTTGCCAGCCATCTGTTGTTTGCCCCTCCCCCGTGCCTTCCTTGACCCTGGAAGGTGCCACTCC
CACTGTCCTTTCCTAATAAAATGAGGAAATTGCATCGCATTGTCTGAGTAGGTGTCATTCTATTCTGGGG
GGTGGGGTGGGGCAGGACAGCAAGGGGGAGGATTGGGAAGACAATAGCAGGCATGCTGGGGATGCGGTGG
GCTCTATGGCTTCTGAGGCGGAAAGAACCAGCTGGGGCTCTAGGGGGTATCCCC
[124 nt withheld, positions 2575-2698]
C
[91 nt withheld, positions 2700-2790]
A
[49 nt withheld, positions 2792-2840]
CCTTTGACGTTGGAGTCCACGTTCTTT
[37 nt withheld, positions 2868-2904]
ACCCTATCTCGGTCTATTCTTTTGATTTATAAGGGATTTTGCCGATTTCGGCCTATTGGTTAAAAAATGA
GCTGATTTAACAAAAATTTAACGCGAATTAATTCTGTGGAATGTGTGTCAGTTAGGGTGTGGAAAGTCCC
CAGGCTCCCCAGCAGGCAGAAGTATGCAAAGCATGCATCTCAATTAGTCAGCAACCAGGTGTGGAAAGTC
CCCAGGCTCCCCAGCAGGCAGAAGTATGCAAAGCATGCATCTCAATTAGTCAGCAACCATAGTCCCGCCC
CTAACTCCGCCCATCCCGCCCCTAACTCCGCCCAGTTCCGCCCATTCTCCGCCCCATGGCTGACTAATTT
TTTTTATTTATGCAGAGGCCGAGGCCGCCTCTGCCTCTGAGCTATTCCAGAAGTAGTGAGGAGGCTTTTT
TGGAGGCCTAGGCTTTTGCAAAAAGCTCCCGGGAGCTTGTATATCCATTTTCGGATCTGATCAAGAGACA
GGATGAGGATCGTTTCGCATGATTGAACAAGATGGATTGCACGCAGGTTCTCCGGCCGCTTGGGTGGAGA
GGCTATTCGGCTATGACTGGGCACAACAGACAATCGGCTGCTCTGATGCCGCCGTGTTCCGGCTGTCAGC
GCAGGGGCGCCCGGTTCTTTTTGTCAAGACCGACCTGTCCGGTGCCCTGAATGAACTGCAGGACGAGGCA
GCGCGGCTATCGTGGCTGGCCACGACGGGCGTTCCTTGCGCAGCTGTGCTCGACGTTGTCACTGAAGCGG
GAAGGGACTGGCTGCTATTGGGCGAAGTGCCGGGGCAGGATCTCCTGTCATCTCACCTTGCTCCTGCCGA
GAAAGTATCCATCATGGCTGATGCAATGCGGCGGCTGCATACGCTTGATCCGGCTACCTGCCCATTCGAC
CACCAAGCGAAACATCGCATCGAGCGAGCACGTACTCGGATGGAAGCCGGTCTTGTCGATCAGGATGATC
TGGACGAAGAGCATCAGGGGCTCGCGCCAGCCGAACTGTTCGCCAGGCTCAAGGCGCGCATGCCCGACGG
CGAGGATCTCGTCGTGACCCATGGCGATGCCTGCTTGCCGAATATCATGGTGGAAAATGGCCGCTTTTCT
GGATTCATCGACTGTGGCCGGCTGGGTGTGGCGGACCGCTATCAGGACATAGCGTTGGCTACCCGTGATA
TTGCTGAAGAGCTTGGCGGCGAATGGGCTGACCGCTTCCTCGTGCTTTACGGTATCGCCGCTCCCGATTC
GCAGCGCATCGCCTTCTATCGCCTTCTTGACGAGTTCTTCTGAGCGGGACTCTGGGGTTCGAAATGACCG
ACCAAGCGACGCCCAACCTGCCATCACGAGATTTCGATTCCACCGCCGCCTTCTATGAAAGGTTGGGCTT
CGGAATCGTTTTCCGGGACGCCGGCTGGATGATCCTCCAGCGCGGGGATCTCATGCTGGAGTTCTTCGCC
CACCCCAACTTGTTTATTGCAGCTTATAATGGTTACAAATAAAGCAATAGCATCACAAATTTCACAAATA
AAGCATTTTTTTCACTGCATTCTAGTTGTGGTTTGTCCAAACTCATCAATGTATCTTATCATGTCTGTAT
ACCGTCGACCTCTAGCTAGAGCTTGGCGTAATCATGGTCATAGCTGTTTCCTGTGTGAAATTGTTATCCG
CTCACAATTCCACACAACATACGAGCCGGAAGCATAAAGTGTAAAGCCTGGGGTGCCTAATGAGTGAGCT
AACTCACATTAATTGCGTTGCGCTCACTGCCCGCTTTCCAGTCGGGAAACCTGTCGTGCCAGCTGCATTA
ATGAATCGGCCAACGCGCGGGGAGAGGCGGTTTGCGTATTGGGCGCTCTTCCGCTTCCTCGCTCACTGAC
TCGCTGCGCTCGGTCGTTCGGCTGCGGCGAGCGGTATCAGCTCACTCAAAGGCGGTAATACGGTTATCCA
CAGAATCAGGGGATAACGCAGGAAAGAACATGTGAGCAAAAGGCCAGCAAAAGGCCAGGAACCGTAAAAA
GGCCGCGTTGCTGGCGTTTTTCCATAGGCTCCGCCCCCCTGACGAGCATCACAAAAATCGACGCTCAAGT
CAGAGGTGGCGAAACCCGACAGGACTATAAAGATACCAGGCGTTTCCCCCTGGAAGCTCCCTCGTGCGCT
CTCCTGTTCCGACCCTGCCGCTTACCGGATACCTGTCCGCCTTTCTCCCTTCGGGAAGCGTGGCGCTTTC
TCATAGCTCACGCTGTAGGTATCTCAGTTCGGTGTAGGTCGTTCGCTCCAAGCTGGGCTGTGTGCACGAA
CCCCCCGTTCAGCCCGACCGCTGCGCCTTATCCGGTAACTATCGTCTTGAGTCCAACCCGGTAAGACACG
ACTTATCGCCACTGGCAGCAGCCACTGGTAACAGGATTAGCAGAGCGAGGTATGTAGGCGGTGCTACAGA
GTTCTTGAAGTGGTGGCCTAACTACGGCTACACTAGAAGAACAGTATTTGGTATCTGCGCTCTGCTGAAG
CCAGTTACCTTCGGAAAAAGAGTTGGTAGCTCTTGATCCGGCAAACAAACCACCGCTGGTAGCGGTGGTT
TTTTTGTTTGCAAGCAGCAGATTACGCGCAGAAAAAAAGGATCTCAAGAAGATCCTTTGATCTTTTCTAC
GGGGTCTGACGCTCAGTGGAACGAAAACTCACGTTAAGGGATTTTGGTCATGAGATTATCAAAAAGGATC
TTCACCTAGATCCTTTTAAATTAAAAATGAAGTTTTAAATCAATCTAAAGTATATATGAGTAAACTTGGT
CTGACAGTTACCAATGCTTAATCAGTGAGGCACCTATCTCAGCGATCTGTCTATTTCGTTCATCCATAGT
TGCCTGACTCCCCGTCGTGTAGATAACTACGATACGGGAGGGCTTACCATCTGGCCCCAGTGCTGCAATG
ATACCGCGAGACCCACGCTCACCGGCTCCAGATTTATCAGCAATAAACCAGCCAGCCGGAAGGGCCGAGC
GCAGAAGTGGTCCTGCAACTTTATCCGCCTCCATCCAGTCTATTAATTGTTGCCGGGAAGCTAGAGTAAG
TAGTTCGCCAGTTAATAGTTTGCGCAACGTTGTTGCCATTGCTACAGGCATCGTGGTGTCACGCTCGTCG
TTTGGTATGGCTTCATTCAGCTCCGGTTCCCAACGATCAAGGCGAGTTACATGATCCCCCATGTTGTGCA
AAAAAGCGGTTAGCTCCTTCGGTCCTCCGATCGTTGTCAGAAGTAAGTTGGCCGCAGTGTTATCACTCAT
GGTTATGGCAGCACTGCATAATTCTCTTACTGTCATGCCATCCGTAAGATGCTTTTCTGTGACTGGTGAG
TACTCAACCAAGTCATTCTGAGAATAGTGTATGCGGCGACCGAGTTGCTCTTGCCCGGCGTCAATACGGG
ATAATACCGCGCCACATAGCAGAACTTTAAAAGTGCTCATCATTGGAAAACGTTCTTCGGGGCGAAAACT
CTCAAGGATCTTACCGCTGTTGAGATCCAGTTCGATGTAACCCACTCGTGCACCCAACTGATCTTCAGCA
TCTTTTACTTTCACCAGCGTTTCTGGGTGAGCAAAAACAGGAAGGCAAAATGCCGCAAAAAAGGGAATAA
GGGCGACACGGAAATGTTGAATACTCATACTCTTCCTTTTTCAATATTATTGAAGCATTTATCAGGGTTA
TTGTCTCATGAGCGGATACATATTTGAATGTATTTAGAAAAATAAACAAATAGGGGTTCCGCGCACATTT
CCCCGAAAAGTGCCACCTGACGTCGACGGATCGGGAGATCTCCCGATCCCCTATGGTGCACTCTCAGTAC
AATCTGCTCTGATGCCGCATAGTTAAGCCAGTATCTGCTCCCTGCTTGTGTGTTGGAGGTCGCTGAGTAG
TGCGCGAGC
Features (pLannotate 1.2.2; 21 found; start..end, strand, type, name):
    110..489     +  enhancer       CMV enhancer: human cytomegalovirus immediate early enhancer
    490..693     +  promoter       CMV promoter: human cytomegalovirus (CMV) immediate early promoter
    689..722     +  LTR            5' LTR (truncated) (fragment): truncated 5' long terminal repeat (LTR) from HIV-1
    738..756     +  promoter       T7 promoter: promoter for bacteriophage T7 RNA polymerase
    803..889     +  CDS            COX8A (fragment): COX8A_HUMAN - Also known as COX8, COX8L. Experimental evidence at protein level: Swiss-Prot protein existence level 1. Component of the cytochrome c oxidase, the last enzyme in the mitochondrial electron transport chain which drives oxidative phosphorylation. The respiratory chain contains 3 multisubunit complexes succinate dehydrogenase (complex II, CII), ubiquinol- cytochrome c oxidoreductase (cytochrome b-c1 complex, complex III, CIII) and cytochrome c oxidase (complex IV, CIV), that cooperate to transfer electrons derived from NADH and succinate to molecular oxygen, creating an electrochem
   1349..2071    +  CDS            cEGFP: cEGFP is a basic (constitutively fluorescent) green fluorescent protein published in 2008, derived from Aequorea victoria.
   2305..2529    +  polyA_signal   bGH poly(A) signal: bovine growth hormone polyadenylation signal
   2533..2554    +  promoter       SV40 promoter (fragment): SV40 enhancer and early promoter
   2575..3003    +  rep_origin     f1 ori (sequence partly withheld): f1 bacteriophage origin of replication; arrow indicates direction of (+) strand synthesis
   3017..3346    +  promoter       SV40 promoter: SV40 enhancer and early promoter
   3413..4204    +  CDS            neo: KKA2_KLEPN - Also known as kan, nptII. Experimental evidence at protein level: Swiss-Prot protein existence level 1. Resistance to kanamycin, neomycin, paromomycin, ribostamycin, butirosin and gentamicin B. From Klebsiella pneumoniae.
   4228..4386    +  CDS            ble (fragment): BLE_KLEPN - Experimental evidence at protein level: Swiss-Prot protein existence level 1. Binding protein with a strong affinity to the bleomycin family of antibiotics. Binds to CL990; an antimitotic-antibiotic compound. From Klebsiella pneumoniae.
   4381..4502    +  polyA_signal   SV40 poly(A) signal: SV40 polyadenylation signal
   4575..4591    -  protein_bind   lac operator: The lac repressor binds to the lac operator to inhibit transcription in E. coli. This inhibition can be relieved by adding lactose or isopropyl-β-D-thiogalactopyranoside (IPTG). lac repressor encoded by lacI
   4599..4629    -  promoter       lac promoter: promoter for the E. coli lac operon
   4644..4665    -  protein_bind   CAP binding site: CAP binding activates transcription in the presence of cAMP. E. coli catabolite activator protein
   4678..4770    -  CDS            lacI (fragment): lac repressor; lacI; The lac repressor binds to the lac operator to inhibit transcription in E. coli. This inhibition can be relieved by adding lactose or isopropyl-β-D-thiogalactopyranoside (IPTG).
   4953..5541    -  rep_origin     ori: high-copy-number ColE1/pMB1/pBR322/pUC origin of replication
   5712..6572    -  CDS            AmpR: β-lactamase; bla; confers resistance to ampicillin, carbenicillin, and related antibiotics
   6573..6677    -  promoter       AmpR promoter: bla
   6736..6788    -  misc_feature   bom (fragment): basis of mobility region from pBR322
