[The description below was written by a language model from this plasmid's Addgene catalogue record and pLannotate feature annotations shown in this document.]
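Description:
pcDNA-mito-GreenPy1High is a 6.8 kb mammalian expression plasmid built on the pcDNA3.1 backbone for transient or stable expression of a mitochondria-targeted version of GreenPy1High, a synthetic, high-affinity, green fluorescent genetically encoded biosensor for pyruvate. In bacteria it is maintained at high copy through a ColE1/pUC-type origin and selected with ampicillin via the β-lactamase (AmpR) gene. An f1 origin is also present, a standard backbone element that permits single-stranded DNA production.

The expression cassette is driven by the human cytomegalovirus immediate-early enhancer and promoter, followed by a T7 promoter that can serve for in vitro transcription or as a sequencing primer site, and is terminated by the bovine growth hormone polyadenylation signal. At the start of the open reading frame the annotation detects a fragment of human COX8A, the cytochrome c oxidase subunit whose N-terminal presequence is widely used to direct fusion proteins into the mitochondrial matrix; this accounts for the "mito" in the name. The sensor itself (listed as a 1,263 bp insert cloned between BamHI and HindIII) contains a GFP-derived sequence annotated as an EGFP variant. The sequence flanking it is unannotated and presumably encodes the pyruvate-sensing portion, though the record does not identify that domain or the sensor's architecture. A separate SV40 promoter–neomycin phosphotransferase–SV40 poly(A) cassette allows G418 selection of stably transfected mammalian cells. Short hits to an HIV-1 LTR, ble, lacI and bom are fragments and probably backbone remnants or annotation artefacts. The plasmid is intended for fluorescence imaging of pyruvate dynamics within the mitochondria of living mammalian cells.
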