Addgene plasmid #239070: pcDNA-mito-GreenPy1High
Purpose: Mammalian expression of mitochondria-targeted high affinity green fluorescent pyruvate biosensor GreenPy1High
Depositing lab: Robert Campbell. Depositing organization: The University of Tokyo. Publication: High-performance genetically-encoded green and red fluorescent biosensors for pyruvate. Imai S, Hario S, Suerte C, Yamaguchi I, Sakoi K, Terai T, Takahashi-Yamashiro K, Campbell RE. bioRxiv 2025.04.17.649293 10.1101/2025.04.17.649293.
Backbone
  Vector backbone: pcDNA3.1
  Vector type: Mammalian Expression
Growth in bacteria
  Bacterial resistance: Ampicillin, 100 μg/mL
  Growth temperature: 37°C
  Growth strain: DH5alpha
  Copy number: High Copy
Gene/Insert
  Gene/Insert name: GreenPy1High
  Species: Synthetic
  Insert size (bp): 1263
  Cloning method: Restriction Enzyme; 5′ cloning site BamHI (not destroyed); 3′ cloning site HindIII (not destroyed)
Terms and licenses: Academic/Nonprofit Terms; Industry Terms: Not Available to Industry
Depositor comments: Please visit ttps://doi.org/10.1101/2025.04.17.649293 for bioRxiv preprint.
How to cite: pcDNA-mito-GreenPy1High was a gift from Robert Campbell (Addgene plasmid # 239070 ; http://n2t.net/addgene:239070 ; RRID:Addgene_239070)
